>Addgene plasmid #37862 | MSCV-N MCV LT FL | addgene partial sequence | sequence record 49888 | pLXSN-5
TCACTCCTTCTCTAGGCGCCGGAATTAGATCTGCCACCATGGACTACAAGGATGACGATGACAAGCTCGA
TGGAGGATACCCATACGATGTTCCAGATTACGCTGCTCGAGGTTATCAAACAAGTTTGTACAAAAAAGCA
GGCATGGATTTAGTCCTAAATAGGAAAGAAAGAGAGGCTCTCTGCAAGCTTTTAGAGATTGCTCCTAATT
GTTATGGCAACATCCCTCTGATGAAAGCTGCTTTCAAAAGAAGCTGCTTAAAGCATCACCCTGATAAAGG
GGGAAATCCTGTTATAATGATGGAATTGAACACCCTTTGGAGCAAATTCCAGCAAAATATCCACAAGCTC
AGAAGTGACTTCTCTATGTTTGATGAGGTTGACGAGGCCCCTATATATGGGACCACTAAATTCAAAGAAT
GGTGGAGATCAGGAGGATTCAGCTTCGGGAAGGCATACGAATATGGGCCCAATCCACACGGGACCAACTC
AAGATCCAGAAAGCCTTCCTCCAATGCATCCAGGGGAGCCCCCAGTGGAAGCTCACCACCCCACAGCCAG
AGCTCTTCCTCTGGGTATGGGTCCTTCTCAGCGTCCCAGGCTTCAGACTCCCAGTCCAGAGGACCCGATA
TACCTCCCGAACACCATGAGGAACNCACCTCATCCTCTGGATCCAGTAGCAGAGAGGAGACCACCAATTC
AGGAAGAGAATCCAGCACACCCAATGGAACCAGTGTACCTAGAAATTCTTCCAGAACTGATGGCA
