>Addgene plasmid #37862 | MSCV-N MCV LT FL | addgene partial sequence | sequence record 51385 | MSCV_N_rev2 5'-aaagacccctaggaatgctcg-3'
AAAGACGGCAATATGGTGGAAAATAACATATAGACAAACGCACACCGGCCTTATTCCAAGCGGCTTCGGC
CAGTAACGTTAGGGGGGGGGGGCGGAATTCGTTATCGAACCACTTTGTACAAGAAAGCTGGGTCTTATTG
AGAAAAAGTACCAGAATCTTGGGTTTCTTCAGTTTCCTCAGGGCCCTCTTCCTCAATAAGAATATTGAGC
AGAGGGTCCTGACCAGCTTCTACATTTTCTATCATTTGACAAAATTTACCATATGATATTTCACTCTGTA
AAATTTGCTTCCAGTTTTTAATTTCTTCTTGTAAGCAAGGCTTAAAGGTTGTATCAGGCAAGCACCAAAT
AAGACAAAGCAATAAAGTGGTTCCACTTTGAAGAATTCTTCTTTTTCTTATTTCCATGTTCTGATCCAGG
GAATCTCTTAGATTCGCTTTTGGGGAAAAGTGTAAAGTATAACTAAATCTTGCTATTAATGTTTTGGGAA
TAAAATAATCATTAGCAGTAACAATACAAGGAGGAAAAATCTGATGCTTCTTATTCACATGCTTCTTCTC
TAAGCTTACAGCTACAGCACCATCTAGATGATCTCTTAAGTTATCAAGGTTATTTATTCCTTGCCCTGGT
TGCAGATCTTTATTTAGGCTATTTTGCCCTTTCACATCCTCAAAAACAACCATAAATTTATCCAAAGCAC
ATCCTAGTTCAAAAGGTAGTTTATCAGATGGACAGTTTATATTCAAGGCCTTCCCTTCTAGCA
