[The description below was written by a language model from this plasmid's Addgene catalogue record.]
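Description:
MSCV-N MCV LT FL is a retroviral mammalian expression plasmid built on the MSCV-N FLAGHA backbone, a murine stem cell virus-derived vector designed for Gateway recombination cloning. It is maintained in E. coli as a low-copy plasmid under ampicillin selection, and it carries a puromycin marker for selecting transduced or transfected mammalian cells. No feature table accompanies the record, so the positions of the LTRs, packaging signal and bacterial origin are not documented here, although such elements are standard for vectors of this type. They allow the plasmid to be packaged into retroviral particles for stable integration into target cells.

The insert is the full-length large T antigen (LT) of Merkel cell polyomavirus, listed as about 2.45 kb and introduced by Gateway cloning. The backbone supplies tandem N-terminal Flag and HA epitopes, so the viral protein is expressed as a doubly tagged fusion suited to immunodetection and sequential (tandem) affinity purification. The record lists the promoter as "PKG", most likely meaning the PGK promoter. In MSCV-type vectors this promoter usually drives the puromycin resistance gene, while the 5′ LTR drives the insert, but the record does not specify this arrangement. The stated sizes are also not additive: backbone plus insert exceeds the listed total. This may reflect loss of the Gateway cassette during recombination, though the record does not explain it.

The associated publication describes a systematic study of how tumour virus proteins perturb host cellular networks. That context fits use of this construct for stable expression of tagged large T antigen in mammalian cells to identify interacting host proteins and downstream effects.
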