Addgene plasmid #37862: MSCV-N MCV LT FL
Depositing lab: Karl Munger. Depositing organization: Brigham and Women's Hospital. Publication: Interpreting cancer genomes using systematic host network perturbations by tumour virus proteins. Rozenblatt-Rosen O, Deo RC, Padi M, Adelmant G, Calderwood MA, Rolland T, Grace M, Dricot A, Askenazi M, Tavares M, Pevzner SJ, Abderazzaq F, Byrdsong D, Carvunis AR, Chen AA, Cheng J, Correll M, Duarte M, Fan C, Feltkamp MC, Ficarro SB, Franchi R, Garg BK, Gulbahce N, Hao T, Holthaus AM, James R, Korkhin A, Litovchick L, Mar JC, Pak TR, Rabello S, Rubio R, Shen Y, Singh S, Spangle JM, Tasan M, Wanamaker S, Webber JT, Roecklein-Canfield J, Johannsen E, Barabasi AL, Beroukhim R, Kieff E, Cusick ME, Hill DE, Munger K, Marto JA, Quackenbush J, Roth FP, DeCaprio JA, Vidal M. Nature. 2012 Jul 26;487(7408):491-5. 10.1038/nature11288 PubMed 22810586.
Backbone
  Vector backbone: MSCV-N FLAGHA
  Backbone size w/o insert (bp): 8162
  Total vector size (bp): 9113
  Vector type: Mammalian Expression, Retroviral
  Selectable markers: Puromycin
Growth in bacteria
  Bacterial resistance: Ampicillin, 100 μg/mL
  Growth temperature: 37°C
  Growth strain: DH5alpha
  Copy number: Low Copy
Gene/Insert
  Gene/Insert name: MCV LT FL (alt name: Large T antigen)
  Species: Human Merkel Cell Virus
  Insert size (bp): 2451
  Entrez Gene: MCPyV_gp1 (a.k.a. MCPyV_gp1)
  Promoter: PKG
  Tag / fusion protein: Flag (N terminal on backbone); HA (N terminal on backbone)
  Cloning method: Gateway Cloning
  Sequencing primers: 5′ LXSN 5'; 3′ MSCV-N seq. rev
Resource information
  A portion of this plasmid was derived from a plasmid made by: James DeCaprio lab
Terms and licenses: Academic/Nonprofit Terms; Industry Terms: Not Available to Industry
How to cite: MSCV-N MCV LT FL was a gift from Karl Munger (Addgene plasmid # 37862 ; http://n2t.net/addgene:37862 ; RRID:Addgene_37862)
